>Addgene plasmid #127917 | pET30a-Tn5 | depositor full sequence | sequence record 245174 | pET30a-Tn5 sequence 7449 bps
TGGCGAATGGG
[124 nt withheld, positions 12-135]
C
[91 nt withheld, positions 137-227]
A
[49 nt withheld, positions 229-277]
CCTTTGACGTTGGAGTCCACGTTCTTT
[37 nt withheld, positions 305-341]
ACCCTATCTCGGTCTATTCTTTTGATTTATAAGGGATTTTGCCGATTTCGGCCTATTGGTTAAAAAATGA
GCTGATTTAACAAAAATTTAACGCGAATTTTAACAAAATATTAACGTTTACAATTTCAGGTGGCACTTTT
CGGGGAAATGTGCGCGGAACCCCTATTTGTTTATTTTTCTAAATACATTCAAATATGTATCCGCTCATGA
ATTAATTCTTAGAAAAACTCATCGAGCATCAAATGAAACTGCAATTTATTCATATCAGGATTATCAATAC
CATATTTTTGAAAAAGCCGTTTCTGTAATGAAGGAGAAAACTCACCGAGGCAGTTCCATAGGATGGCAAG
ATCCTGGTATCGGTCTGCGATTCCGACTCGTCCAACATCAATACAACCTATTAATTTCCCCTCGTCAAAA
ATAAGGTTATCAAGTGAGAAATCACCATGAGTGACGACTGAATCCGGTGAGAATGGCAAAAGTTTATGCA
TTTCTTTCCAGACTTGTTCAACAGGCCAGCCATTACGCTCGTCATCAAAATCACTCGCATCAACCAAACC
GTTATTCATTCGTGATTGCGCCTGAGCGAGACGAAATACGCGATCGCTGTTAAAAGGACAATTACAAACA
GGAATCGAATGCAACCGGCGCAGGAACACTGCCAGCGCATCAACAATATTTTCACCTGAATCAGGATATT
CTTCTAATACCTGGAATGCTGTTTTCCCGGGGATCGCAGTGGTGAGTAACCATGCATCATCAGGAGTACG
GATAAAATGCTTGATGGTCGGAAGAGGCATAAATTCCGTCAGCCAGTTTAGTCTGACCATCTCATCTGTA
ACATCATTGGCAACGCTACCTTTGCCATGTTTCAGAAACAACTCTGGCGCATCGGGCTTCCCATACAATC
GATAGATTGTCGCACCTGATTGCCCGACATTATCGCGAGCCCATTTATACCCATATAAATCAGCATCCAT
GTTGGAATTTAATCGCGGCCTAGAGCAAGACGTTTCCCGTTGAATATGGCTCATAACACCCCTTGTATTA
CTGTTTATGTAAGCAGACAGTTTTATTGTTCATGACCAAAATCCCTTAACGTGAGTTTTCGTTCCACTGA
GCGTCAGACCCCGTAGAAAAGATCAAAGGATCTTCTTGAGATCCTTTTTTTCTGCGCGTAATCTGCTGCT
TGCAAACAAAAAAACCACCGCTACCAGCGGTGGTTTGTTTGCCGGATCAAGAGCTACCAACTCTTTTTCC
GAAGGTAACTGGCTTCAGCAGAGCGCAGATACCAAATACTGTCCTTCTAGTGTAGCCGTAGTTAGGCCAC
CACTTCAAGAACTCTGTAGCACCGCCTACATACCTCGCTCTGCTAATCCTGTTACCAGTGGCTGCTGCCA
GTGGCGATAAGTCGTGTCTTACCGGGTTGGACTCAAGACGATAGTTACCGGATAAGGCGCAGCGGTCGGG
CTGAACGGGGGGTTCGTGCACACAGCCCAGCTTGGAGCGAACGACCTACACCGAACTGAGATACCTACAG
CGTGAGCTATGAGAAAGCGCCACGCTTCCCGAAGGGAGAAAGGCGGACAGGTATCCGGTAAGCGGCAGGG
TCGGAACAGGAGAGCGCACGAGGGAGCTTCCAGGGGGAAACGCCTGGTATCTTTATAGTCCTGTCGGGTT
TCGCCACCTCTGACTTGAGCGTCGATTTTTGTGATGCTCGTCAGGGGGGCGGAGCCTATGGAAAAACGCC
AGCAACGCGGCCTTTTTACGGTTCCTGGCCTTTTGCTGGCCTTTTGCTCACATGTTCTTTCCTGCGTTAT
CCCCTGATTCTGTGGATAACCGTATTACCGCCTTTGAGTGAGCTGATACCGCTCGCCGCAGCCGAACGAC
CGAGCGCAGCGAGTCAGTGAGCGAGGAAGCGGAAGAGCGCCTGATGCGGTATTTTCTCCTTACGCATCTG
TGCGGTATTTCACACCGCATATATGGTGCACTCTCAGTACAATCTGCTCTGATGCCGCATAGTTAAGCCA
GTATACACTCCGCTATCGCTACGTGACTGGGTCATGGCTGCGCCCCGACACCCGCCAACACCCGCTGACG
CGCCCTGACGGGCTTGTCTGCTCCCGGCATCCGCTTACAGACAAGCTGTGACCGTCTCCGGGAGCTGCAT
GTGTCAGAGGTTTTCACCGTCATCACCGAAACGCGCGAGGCAGCTGCGGTAAAGCTCATCAGCGTGGTCG
TGAAGCGATTCACAGATGTCTGCCTGTTCATCCGCGTCCAGCTCGTTGAGTTTCTCCAGAAGCGTTAATG
TCTGGCTTCTGATAAAGCGGGCCATGTTAAGGGCGGTTTTTTCCTGTTTGGTCACTGATGCCTCCGTGTA
AGGGGGATTTCTGTTCATGGGGGTAATGATACCGATGAAACGAGAGAGGATGCTCACGATACGGGTTACT
GATGATGAACATGCCCGGTTACTGGAACGTTGTGAGGGTAAACAACTGGCGGTATGGATGCGGCGGGACC
AGAGAAAAATCACTCAGGGTCAATGCCAGCGCTTCGTTAATACAGATGTAGGTGTTCCACAGGGTAGCCA
GCAGCATCCTGCGATGCAGATCCGGAACATAATGGTGCAGGGCGCTGACTTCCGCGTTTCCAGACTTTAC
GAAACACGGAAACCGAAGACCATTCATGTTGTTGCTCAGGTCGCAGACGTTTTGCAGCAGCAGTCGCTTC
ACGTTCGCTCGCGTATCGGTGATTCATTCTGCTAACCAGTAAGGCAACCCCGCCAGCCTAGCCGGGTCCT
CAACGACAGGAGCACGATCATGCGCACCCGTGGGGCCGCCATGCCGGCGATAATGGCCTGCTTCTCGCCG
AAACGTTTGGTGGCGGGACCAGTGACGAAGGCTTGAGCGAGGGCGTGCAAGATTCCGAATACCGCAAGCG
ACAGGCCGATCATCGTCGCGCTCCAGCGAAAGCGGTCCTCGCCGAAAATGACCCAGAGCGCTGCCGGCAC
CTGTCCTACGAGTTGCATGATAAAGAAGACAGTCATAAGTGCGGCGACGATAGTCATGCCCCGCGCCCAC
CGGAAGGAGCTGACTGGGTTGAAGGCTCTCAAGGGCATCGGTCGAGATCCCGGTGCCTAATGAGTGAGCT
AACTTACATTAATTGCGTTGCGCTCACTGCCCGCTTTCCAGTCGGGAAACCTGTCGTGCCAGCTGCATTA
ATGAATCGGCCAACGCGCGGGGAGAGGCGGTTTGCGTATTGGGCGCCAGGGTGGTTTTTCTTTTCACCAG
TGAGACGGGCAACAGCTGATTGCCCTTCACCGCCTGGCCCTGAGAGAGTTGCAGCAAGCGGTCCACGCTG
GTTTGCCCCAGCAGGCGAAAATCCTGTTTGATGGTGGTTAACGGCGGGATATAACATGAGCTGTCTTCGG
TATCGTCGTATCCCACTACCGAGATGTCCGCACCAACGCGCAGCCCGGACTCGGTAATGGCGCGCATTGC
GCCCAGCGCCATCTGATCGTTGGCAACCAGCATCGCAGTGGGAACGATGCCCTCATTCAGCATTTGCATG
GTTTGTTGAAAACCGGACATGGCACTCCAGTCGCCTTCCCGTTCCGCTATCGGCTGAATTTGATTGCGAG
TGAGATATTTATGCCAGCCAGCCAGACGCAGACGCGCCGAGACAGAACTTAATGGGCCCGCTAACAGCGC
GATTTGCTGGTGACCCAATGCGACCAGATGCTCCACGCCCAGTCGCGTACCGTCTTCATGGGAGAAAATA
ATACTGTTGATGGGTGTCTGGTCAGAGACATCAAGAAATAACGCCGGAACATTAGTGCAGGCAGCTTCCA
CAGCAATGGCATCCTGGTCATCCAGCGGATAGTTAATGATCAGCCCACTGACGCGTTGCGCGAGAAGATT
GTGCACCGCCGCTTTACAGGCTTCGACGCCGCTTCGTTCTACCATCGACACCACCACGCTGGCACCCAGT
TGATCGGCGCGAGATTTAATCGCCGCGACAATTTGCGACGGCGCGTGCAGGGCCAGACTGGAGGTGGCAA
CGCCAATCAGCAACGACTGTTTGCCCGCCAGTTGTTGTGCCACGCGGTTGGGAATGTAATTCAGCTCCGC
CATCGCCGCTTCCACTTTTTCCCGCGTTTTCGCAGAAACGTGGCTGGCCTGGTTCACCACGCGGGAAACG
GTCTGATAAGAGACACCGGCATACTCTGCGACATCGTATAACGTTACTGGTTTCACATTCACCACCCTGA
ATTGACTCTCTTCCGGGCGCTATCATGCCATACCGCGAAAGGTTTTGCGCCATTCGATGGTGTCCGGGAT
CTCGACGCTCTCCCTTATGCGACTCCTGCATTAGGAAGCAGCCCAGTAGTAGGTTGAGGCCGTTGAGCAC
CGCCGCCGCAAGGAATGGTGCATGCAAGGAGATGGCGCCCAACAGTCCCCCGGCCACGGGGCCTGCCACC
ATACCCACGCCGAAACAAGCGCTCATGAGCCCGAAGTGGCGAGCCCGATCTTCCCCATCGGTGATGTCGG
CGATATAGGCGCCAGCAACCGCACCTGTGGCGCCGGTGATGCCGGCCACGATGCGTCCGGCGTAGAGGAT
CGAGATCGATCTCGATCCCGCGAAATTAATACGACTCACTATAGGGGAATTGTGAGCGGATAACAATTCC
CCTCTAGAAATAATTTTGTTTAACTTTAAGAAGGAGATATACATATGATTACCAGTGCACTGCATCGTGC
GGCGGATTGGGCGAAAAGCGTGTTTTCTAGTGCTGCGCTGGGTGATCCGCGTCGTACCGCGCGTCTGGTG
AATGTTGCGGCGCAACTGGCCAAATATAGCGGCAAAAGCATTACCATTAGCAGCGAAGGCAGCAAAGCCA
TGCAGGAAGGCGCGTATCGTTTTATTCGTAATCCGAACGTGAGCGCGGAAGCGATTCGTAAAGCGGGTGC
CATGCAGACCGTGAAACTGGCCCAGGAATTTCCGGAACTGCTGGCAATTGAAGATACCACCTCTCTGAGC
TATCGTCATCAGGTGGCGGAAGAACTGGGCAAACTGGGTAGCATTCAGGATAAAAGCCGTGGTTGGTGGG
TGCATAGCGTGCTGCTGCTGGAAGCGACCACCTTTCGTACCGTGGGCCTGCTGCATCAAGAATGGTGGAT
GCGTCCGGATGATCCGGCGGATGCGGATGAAAAAGAAAGCGGCAAATGGCTGGCCGCTGCTGCAACTTCG
CGTCTGAGAATGGGCAGCATGATGAGCAACGTGATTGCGGTGTGCGATCGTGAAGCGGATATTCATGCGT
ATCTGCAAGATAAACTGGCCCATAACGAACGTTTTGTGGTGCGTAGCAAACATCCGCGTAAAGATGTGGA
AAGCGGCCTGTATCTGTATGATCACCTGAAAAACCAGCCGGAACTGGGCGGCTATCAGATTAGCATTCCG
CAGAAAGGCGTGGTGGATAAACGTGGCAAACGTAAAAACCGTCCGGCGCGTAAAGCGAGCCTGAGCCTGC
GTAGCGGCCGTATTACCCTGAAACAGGGCAACATTACCCTGAACGCGGTGCTGGCCGAAGAAATTAATCC
GCCGAAAGGCGAAACCCCGCTGAAATGGCTGCTGCTGACCAGCGAGCCGGTGGAAAGTCTGGCCCAAGCG
CTGCGTGTGATTGATATTTATACCCATCGTTGGCGCATTGAAGAATTTCACAAAGCGTGGAAAACGGGTG
CGGGTGCGGAACGTCAGCGTATGGAAGAACCGGATAACCTGGAACGTATGGTGAGCATTCTGAGCTTTGT
GGCGGTGCGTCTGCTGCAACTGCGTGAATCTTTTACTCCGCCGCAAGCACTGCGTGCGCAGGGCCTGCTG
AAAGAAGCGGAACACGTTGAAAGCCAGAGCGCGGAAACCGTGCTGACCCCGGATGAATGCCAACTGCTGG
GCTATCTGGATAAAGGCAAACGCAAACGCAAAGAAAAAGCGGGCAGCCTGCAATGGGCGTATATGGCGAT
TGCGCGTCTGGGCGGCTTTATGGATAGCAAACGTACCGGCATTGCGAGCTGGGGTGCGCTGTGGGAAGGT
TGGGAAGCGCTGCAAAGCAAACTGGATGGCTTTCTGGCCGCGAAAGACCTGATGGCGCAGGGCATTAAAA
TCTGCATCACGGGAGATGCACTAGTTGCCCTACCCGAGGGCGAGTCGGTACGCATCGCCGACATCGTGCC
GGGTGCGCGGCCCAACAGTGACAACGCCATCGACCTGAAAGTCCTTGACCGGCATGGCAATCCCGTGCTC
GCCGACCGGCTGTTCCACTCCGGCGAGCATCCGGTGTACACGGTGCGTACGGTCGAAGGTCTGCGTGTGA
CGGGCACCGCGAACCACCCGTTGTTGTGTTTGGTCGACGTCGCCGGGGTGCCGACCCTGCTGTGGAAGCT
GATCGACGAAATCAAGCCGGGCGATTACGCGGTGATTCAACGCAGCGCATTCAGCGTCGACTGTGCAGGT
TTTGCCCGCGGGAAACCCGAATTTGCGCCCACAACCTACACAGTCGGCGTCCCTGGACTGGTGCGTTTCT
TGGAAGCACACCACCGAGACCCGGACGCCCAAGCTATCGCCGACGAGCTGACCGACGGGCGGTTCTACTA
CGCGAAAGTCGCCAGTGTCACCGACGCCGGCGTGCAGCCGGTGTATAGCCTTCGTGTCGACACGGCAGAC
CACGCGTTTATCACGAACGGGTTCGTCAGCCACGCTACTGGCCTCACCGGTCTGAACTCAGGCCTCACGA
CAAATCCTGGTGTATCCGCTTGGCAGGTCAACACAGCTTATACTGCGGGACAATTGGTCACATATAACGG
CAAGACGTATAAATGTTTGCAGCCCCACACCTCCTTGGCAGGATGGGAACCATCCAACGTTCCTGCCTTG
TGGCAGCTTCAATGACTCGAGCACCACCACCACCACCACTGAGATCCGGCTGCTAACAAAGCCCGAAAGG
AAGCTGAGTTGGCTGCTGCCACCGCTGAGCAATAACTAGCATAACCCCTTGGGGCCTCTAAACGGGTCTT
GAGGGGTTTTTTGCTGAAAGGAGGAACTATATCCGGAT
Features (pLannotate 1.2.2; 21 found; start..end, strand, type, name):
     12..467     +  rep_origin     f1 ori (sequence partly withheld): f1 bacteriophage origin of replication; arrow indicates direction of (+) strand synthesis
    494..551     +  promoter       AmpR promoter (fragment): bla
    560..1375    -  CDS            KanR: aminoglycoside phosphotransferase; aph(3')-Ia; confers resistance to kanamycin in bacteria or G418 (Geneticin®) in eukaryotes
   1497..2085    +  rep_origin     ori: high-copy-number ColE1/pMB1/pBR322/pUC origin of replication
   2271..2413    -  misc_feature   bom: basis of mobility region from pBR322
   2515..2706    -  CDS            rop: Rop protein, which maintains plasmids at low copy number; rop
   2723..3103    +  CDS            YPB1_ECOLX: Protein predicted: Swiss-Prot protein existence level 4. From Escherichia coli.
   3175..3466    -  CDS            TcR (fragment): tetracycline efflux protein; tet; confers resistance to tetracycline
   3481..3502    -  protein_bind   CAP binding site: CAP binding activates transcription in the presence of cAMP. E. coli catabolite activator protein
   3515..4597    -  CDS            lacI: lac repressor; lacI; The lac repressor binds to the lac operator to inhibit transcription in E. coli. This inhibition can be relieved by adding lactose or isopropyl-β-D-thiogalactopyranoside (IPTG).
   4598..4675    -  promoter       lacI promoter: lacI
   4683..4962    -  CDS            TcR (fragment): tetracycline efflux protein; tet; confers resistance to tetracycline
   4988..5006    +  promoter       T7 promoter: promoter for bacteriophage T7 RNA polymerase
   5007..5031    +  protein_bind   lac operator: The lac repressor binds to the lac operator to inhibit transcription in E. coli. This inhibition can be relieved by adding lactose or isopropyl-β-D-thiogalactopyranoside (IPTG). lac repressor encoded by lacI
   5046..5068    +  RBS            RBS: efficient ribosome binding site from bacteriophage T7 gene 10 (Olins and Rangwala, 1989)
   5076..6503    +  CDS            Tn5 transposase: transposase from the bacterial Tn5 transposon (Reznikoff, 1993)
   6504..7097    +  CDS            Mxe GyrA intein: modified GyrA intein (Southworth et al., 1999); Mycobacterium xenopi gyrA; N-terminal cleavage of this intein can be induced by thiols.
   7128..7283    +  CDS            CBD: chitin binding domain from chitinase A1 (Watanabe et al., 1994); Bacillus circulans chiA
   7293..7310    +  CDS            9xHis (fragment): 9xHis affinity tag
   7320..7369    +  CDS            SET1 (fragment): solubility-enhancement tag derived from T7 phage gene 10B
   7377..7424    +  terminator     T7 terminator: transcription terminator for bacteriophage T7 RNA polymerase
