>Addgene plasmid #127917 | pET30a-Tn5 | addgene full sequence | sequence record 254855 | Addgene NGS Result
TATATCCGGATTGGCGAATGGG
[124 nt withheld, positions 23-146]
C
[91 nt withheld, positions 148-238]
A
[49 nt withheld, positions 240-288]
CCTTTGACGTTGGAGTCCACGTTCTTT
[37 nt withheld, positions 316-352]
ACCCTATCTCGGTCTATTCTTTTGATTTATAAGGGATTTTGCCGATTTCGGCCTATTGGTTAAAAAATGA
GCTGATTTAACAAAAATTTAACGCGAATTTTAACAAAATATTAACGCTTACAATTTAGGTGGCACTTTTC
GGGGAAATGTGCGCGGAACCCCTATTTGTTTATTTTTCTAAATACATTCAAATATGTATCCGCTCATGAA
TTAATTCTTAGAAAAACTCATCGAGCATCAAATGAAACTGCAATTTATTCATATCAGGATTATCAATACC
ATATTTTTGAAAAAGCCGTTTCTGTAATGAAGGAGAAAACTCACCGAGGCAGTTCCATAGGATGGCAAGA
TCCTGGTATCGGTCTGCGATTCCGACTCGTCCAACATCAATACAACCTATTAATTTCCCCTCGTCAAAAA
TAAGGTTATCAAGTGAGAAATCACCATGAGTGACGACTGAATCCGGTGAGAATGGCAAAAGTTTATGCAT
TTCTTTCCAGACTTGTTCAACAGGCCAGCCATTACGCTCGTCATCAAAATCACTCGCATCAACCAAACCG
TTATTCATTCGTGATTGCGCCTGAGCGAGACGAAATACGCGATCGCTGTTAAAAGGACAATTACAAACAG
GAATCGAATGCAACCGGCGCAGGAACACTGCCAGCGCATCAACAATATTTTCACCTGAATCAGGATATTC
TTCTAATACCTGGAATGCTGTTTTCCCGGGGATCGCAGTGGTGAGTAACCATGCATCATCAGGAGTACGG
ATAAAATGCTTGATGGTCGGAAGAGGCATAAATTCCGTCAGCCAGTTTAGTCTGACCATCTCATCTGTAA
CATCATTGGCAACGCTACCTTTGCCATGTTTCAGAAACAACTCTGGCGCATCGGGCTTCCCATACAATCG
ATAGATTGTCGCACCTGATTGCCCGACATTATCGCGAGCCCATTTATACCCATATAAATCAGCATCCATG
TTGGAATTTAATCGCGGCCTAGAGCAAGACGTTTCCCGTTGAATATGGCTCATAACACCCCTTGTATTAC
TGTTTATGTAAGCAGACAGTTTTATTGTTCATGACCAAAATCCCTTAACGTGAGTTTTCGTTCCACTGAG
CGTCAGACCCCGTAGAAAAGATCAAAGGATCTTCTTGAGATCCTTTTTTTCTGCGCGTAATCTGCTGCTT
GCAAACAAAAAAACCACCGCTACCAGCGGTGGTTTGTTTGCCGGATCAAGAGCTACCAACTCTTTTTCCG
AAGGTAACTGGCTTCAGCAGAGCGCAGATACCAAATACTGTCCTTCTAGTGTAGCCGTAGTTAGGCCACC
ACTTCAAGAACTCTGTAGCACCGCCTACATACCTCGCTCTGCTAATCCTGTTACCAGTGGCTGCTGCCAG
TGGCGATAAGTCGTGTCTTACCGGGTTGGACTCAAGACGATAGTTACCGGATAAGGCGCAGCGGTCGGGC
TGAACGGGGGGTTCGTGCACACAGCCCAGCTTGGAGCGAACGACCTACACCGAACTGAGATACCTACAGC
GTGAGCTATGAGAAAGCGCCACGCTTCCCGAAGGGAGAAAGGCGGACAGGTATCCGGTAAGCGGCAGGGT
CGGAACAGGAGAGCGCACGAGGGAGCTTCCAGGGGGAAACGCCTGGTATCTTTATAGTCCTGTCGGGTTT
CGCCACCTCTGACTTGAGCGTCGATTTTTGTGATGCTCGTCAGGGGGGCGGAGCCTATGGAAAAACGCCA
GCAACGCGGCCTTTTTACGGTTCCTGGCCTTTTGCTGGCCTTTTGCTCACATGTTCTTTCCTGCGTTATC
CCCTGATTCTGTGGATAACCGTATTACCGCCTTTGAGTGAGCTGATACCGCTCGCCGCAGCCGAACGACC
GAGCGCAGCGAGTCAGTGAGCGAGGAAGCGGAAGAGCGCCTGATGCGGTATTTTCTCCTTACGCATCTGT
GCGGTATTTCACACCGCAATGGTGCACTCTCAGTACAATCTGCTCTGATGCCGCATAGTTAAGCCAGTAT
ACACTCCGCTATCGCTACGTGACTGGGTCATGGCTGCGCCCCGACACCCGCCAACACCCGCTGACGCGCC
CTGACGGGCTTGTCTGCTCCCGGCATCCGCTTACAGACAAGCTGTGACCGTCTCCGGGAGCTGCATGTGT
CAGAGGTTTTCACCGTCATCACCGAAACGCGCGAGGCAGCTGCGGTAAAGCTCATCAGCGTGGTCGTGAA
GCGATTCACAGATGTCTGCCTGTTCATCCGCGTCCAGCTCGTTGAGTTTCTCCAGAAGCGTTAATGTCTG
GCTTCTGATAAAGCGGGCCATGTTAAGGGCGGTTTTTTCCTGTTTGGTCACTGATGCCTCCGTGTAAGGG
GGATTTCTGTTCATGGGGGTAATGATACCGATGAAACGAGAGAGGATGCTCACGATACGGGTTACTGATG
ATGAACATGCCCGGTTACTGGAACGTTGTGAGGGTAAACAACTGGCGGTATGGATGCGGCGGGACCAGAG
AAAAATCACTCAGGGTCAATGCCAGCGCTTCGTTAATACAGATGTAGGTGTTCCACAGGGTAGCCAGCAG
CATCCTGCGATGCAGATCCGGAACATAATGGTGCAGGGCGCTGACTTCCGCGTTTCCAGACTTTACGAAA
CACGGAAACCGAAGACCATTCATGTTGTTGCTCAGGTCGCAGACGTTTTGCAGCAGCAGTCGCTTCACGT
TCGCTCGCGTATCGGTGATTCATTCTGCTAACCAGTAAGGCAACCCCGCCAGCCTAGCCGGGTCCTCAAC
GACAGGAGCACGATCATGCGCACCCGTGGGGCCGCCATGCCGGCGATAATGGCCTGCTTCTCGCCGAAAC
GTTTGGTGGCGGGACCAGTGACGAAGGCTTGAGCGAGGGCGTGCAAGATTCCGAATACCGCAAGCGACAG
GCCGATCATCGTCGCGCTCCAGCGAAAGCGGTCCTCGCCGAAAATGACCCAGAGCGCTGCCGGCACCTGT
CCTACGAGTTGCATGATAAAGAAGACAGTCATAAGTGCGGCGACGATAGTCATGCCCCGCGCCCACCGGA
AGGAGCTGACTGGGTTGAAGGCTCTCAAGGGCATCGGTCGAGATCCCGGTGCCTAATGAGTGAGCTAACT
TACATTAATTGCGTTGCGCTCACTGCCCGCTTTCCAGTCGGGAAACCTGTCGTGCCAGCTGCATTAATGA
ATCGGCCAACGCGCGGGGAGAGGCGGTTTGCGTATTGGGCGCCAGGGTGGTTTTTCTTTTCACCAGTGAG
ACGGGCAACAGCTGATTGCCCTTCACCGCCTGGCCCTGAGAGAGTTGCAGCAAGCGGTCCACGCTGGTTT
GCCCCAGCAGGCGAAAATCCTGTTTGATGGTGGTTAACGGCGGGATATAACATGAGCTGTCTTCGGTATC
GTCGTATCCCACTACCGAGATGTCCGCACCAACGCGCAGCCCGGACTCGGTAATGGCGCGCATTGCGCCC
AGCGCCATCTGATCGTTGGCAACCAGCATCGCAGTGGGAACGATGCCCTCATTCAGCATTTGCATGGTTT
GTTGAAAACCGGACATGGCACTCCAGTCGCCTTCCCGTTCCGCTATCGGCTGAATTTGATTGCGAGTGAG
ATATTTATGCCAGCCAGCCAGACGCAGACGCGCCGAGACAGAACTTAATGGGCCCGCTAACAGCGCGATT
TGCTGGTGACCCAATGCGACCAGATGCTCCACGCCCAGTCGCGTACCGTCTTCATGGGAGAAAATAATAC
TGTTGATGGGTGTCTGGTCAGAGACATCAAGAAATAACGCCGGAACATTAGTGCAGGCAGCTTCCACAGC
AATGGCATCCTGGTCATCCAGCGGATAGTTAATGATCAGCCCACTGACGCGTTGCGCGAGAAGATTGTGC
ACCGCCGCTTTACAGGCTTCGACGCCGCTTCGTTCTACCATCGACACCACCACGCTGGCACCCAGTTGAT
CGGCGCGAGATTTAATCGCCGCGACAATTTGCGACGGCGCGTGCAGGGCCAGACTGGAGGTGGCAACGCC
AATCAGCAACGACTGTTTGCCCGCCAGTTGTTGTGCCACGCGGTTGGGAATGTAATTCAGCTCCGCCATC
GCCGCTTCCACTTTTTCCCGCGTTTTCGCAGAAACGTGGCTGGCCTGGTTCACCACGCGGGAAACGGTCT
GATAAGAGACACCGGCATACTCTGCGACATCGTATAACGTTACTGGTTTCACATTCACCACCCTGAATTG
ACTCTCTTCCGGGCGCTATCATGCCATACCGCGAAAGGTTTTGCGCCATTCGATGGTGTCCGGGATCTCG
ACGCTCTCCCTTATGCGACTCCTGCATTAGGAAGCAGCCCAGTAGTAGGTTGAGGCCGTTGAGCACCGCC
GCCGCAAGGAATGGTGCATGCAAGGAGATGGCGCCCAACAGTCCCCCGGCCACGGGGCCTGCCACCATAC
CCACGCCGAAACAAGCGCTCATGAGCCCGAAGTGGCGAGCCCGATCTTCCCCATCGGTGATGTCGGCGAT
ATAGGCGCCAGCAACCGCACCTGTGGCGCCGGTGATGCCGGCCACGATGCGTCCGGCGTAGAGGATCGAG
ATCGATCTCGATCCCGCGAAATTAATACGACTCACTATAGGGGAATTGTGAGCGGATAACAATTCCCCTC
TAGAAATAATTTTGTTTAACTTTAAGAAGGAGATATACATATGATTACCAGTGCACTGCATCGTGCGGCG
GATTGGGCGAAAAGCGTGTTTTCTAGTGCTGCGCTGGGTGATCCGCGTCGTACCGCGCGTCTGGTGAATG
TTGCGGCGCAACTGGCCAAATATAGCGGCAAAAGCATTACCATTAGCAGCGAAGGCAGCAAAGCCATGCA
GGAAGGCGCGTATCGTTTTATTCGTAATCCGAACGTGAGCGCGGAAGCGATTCGTAAAGCGGGTGCCATG
CAGACCGTGAAACTGGCCCAGGAATTTCCGGAACTGCTGGCAATTGAAGATACCACCTCTCTGAGCTATC
GTCATCAGGTGGCGGAAGAACTGGGCAAACTGGGTAGCATTCAGGATAAAAGCCGTGGTTGGTGGGTGCA
TAGCGTGCTGCTGCTGGAAGCGACCACCTTTCGTACCGTGGGCCTGCTGCATCAAGAATGGTGGATGCGT
CCGGATGATCCGGCGGATGCGGATGAAAAAGAAAGCGGCAAATGGCTGGCCGCTGCTGCAACTTCGCGTC
TGAGAATGGGCAGCATGATGAGCAACGTGATTGCGGTGTGCGATCGTGAAGCGGATATTCATGCGTATCT
GCAAGATAAACTGGCCCATAACGAACGTTTTGTGGTGCGTAGCAAACATCCGCGTAAAGATGTGGAAAGC
GGCCTGTATCTGTATGATCACCTGAAAAACCAGCCGGAACTGGGCGGCTATCAGATTAGCATTCCGCAGA
AAGGCGTGGTGGATAAACGTGGCAAACGTAAAAACCGTCCGGCGCGTAAAGCGAGCCTGAGCCTGCGTAG
CGGCCGTATTACCCTGAAACAGGGCAACATTACCCTGAACGCGGTGCTGGCCGAAGAAATTAATCCGCCG
AAAGGCGAAACCCCGCTGAAATGGCTGCTGCTGACCAGCGAGCCGGTGGAAAGTCTGGCCCAAGCGCTGC
GTGTGATTGATATTTATACCCATCGTTGGCGCATTGAAGAATTTCACAAAGCGTGGAAAACGGGTGCGGG
TGCGGAACGTCAGCGTATGGAAGAACCGGATAACCTGGAACGTATGGTGAGCATTCTGAGCTTTGTGGCG
GTGCGTCTGCTGCAACTGCGTGAATCTTTTACTCCGCCGCAAGCACTGCGTGCGCAGGGCCTGCTGAAAG
AAGCGGAACACGTTGAAAGCCAGAGCGCGGAAACCGTGCTGACCCCGGATGAATGCCAACTGCTGGGCTA
TCTGGATAAAGGCAAACGCAAACGCAAAGAAAAAGCGGGCAGCCTGCAATGGGCGTATATGGCGATTGCG
CGTCTGGGCGGCTTTATGGATAGCAAACGTACCGGCATTGCGAGCTGGGGTGCGCTGTGGGAAGGTTGGG
AAGCGCTGCAAAGCAAACTGGATGGCTTTCTGGCCGCGAAAGACCTGATGGCGCAGGGCATTAAAATCTG
CATCACGGGAGATGCACTAGTTGCCCTACCCGAGGGCGAGTCGGTACGCATCGCCGACATCGTGCCGGGT
GCGCGGCCCAACAGTGACAACGCCATCGACCTGAAAGTCCTTGACCGGCATGGCAATCCCGTGCTCGCCG
ACCGGCTGTTCCACTCCGGCGAGCATCCGGTGTACACGGTGCGTACGGTCGAAGGTCTGCGTGTGACGGG
CACCGCGAACCACCCGTTGTTGTGTTTGGTCGACGTCGCCGGGGTGCCGACCCTGCTGTGGAAGCTGATC
GACGAAATCAAGCCGGGCGATTACGCGGTGATTCAACGCAGCGCATTCAGCGTCGACTGTGCAGGTTTTG
CCCGCGGGAAACCCGAATTTGCGCCCACAACCTACACAGTCGGCGTCCCTGGACTGGTGCGTTTCTTGGA
AGCACACCACCGAGACCCGGACGCCCAAGCTATCGCCGACGAGCTGACCGACGGGCGGTTCTACTACGCG
AAAGTCGCCAGTGTCACCGACGCCGGCGTGCAGCCGGTGTATAGCCTTCGTGTCGACACGGCAGACCACG
CGTTTATCACGAACGGGTTCGTCAGCCACGCTACTGGCCTCACCGGTCTGAACTCAGGCCTCACGACAAA
TCCTGGTGTATCCGCTTGGCAGGTCAACACAGCTTATACTGCGGGACAATTGGTCACATATAACGGCAAG
ACGTATAAATGTTTGCAGCCCCACACCTCCTTGGCAGGATGGGAACCATCCAACGTTCCTGCCTTGTGGC
AGCTTCAATGACTCGAGCACCACCACCACCACCACTGAGATCCGGCTGCTAACAAAGCCCGAAAGGAAGC
TGAGTTGGCTGCTGCCACCGCTGAGCAATAACTAGCATAACCCCTTGGGGCCTCTAAACGGGTCTTGAGG
GGTTTTTTGCTGAAAGGAGGAAC
Features (pLannotate 1.2.2; 21 found; start..end, strand, type, name):
     23..451     +  rep_origin     f1 ori (sequence partly withheld): f1 bacteriophage origin of replication; arrow indicates direction of (+) strand synthesis
    504..561     +  promoter       AmpR promoter (fragment): bla
    570..1385    -  CDS            KanR: aminoglycoside phosphotransferase; aph(3')-Ia; confers resistance to kanamycin in bacteria or G418 (Geneticin®) in eukaryotes
   1507..2095    +  rep_origin     ori: high-copy-number ColE1/pMB1/pBR322/pUC origin of replication
   2281..2420    -  misc_feature   bom: basis of mobility region from pBR322
   2522..2713    -  CDS            rop: Rop protein, which maintains plasmids at low copy number; rop
   2730..3110    +  CDS            YPB1_ECOLX: Protein predicted: Swiss-Prot protein existence level 4. From Escherichia coli.
   3182..3473    -  CDS            TcR (fragment): tetracycline efflux protein; tet; confers resistance to tetracycline
   3488..3509    -  protein_bind   CAP binding site: CAP binding activates transcription in the presence of cAMP. E. coli catabolite activator protein
   3522..4604    -  CDS            lacI: lac repressor; lacI; The lac repressor binds to the lac operator to inhibit transcription in E. coli. This inhibition can be relieved by adding lactose or isopropyl-β-D-thiogalactopyranoside (IPTG).
   4605..4682    -  promoter       lacI promoter: lacI
   4690..4969    -  CDS            TcR (fragment): tetracycline efflux protein; tet; confers resistance to tetracycline
   4995..5013    +  promoter       T7 promoter: promoter for bacteriophage T7 RNA polymerase
   5014..5038    +  protein_bind   lac operator: The lac repressor binds to the lac operator to inhibit transcription in E. coli. This inhibition can be relieved by adding lactose or isopropyl-β-D-thiogalactopyranoside (IPTG). lac repressor encoded by lacI
   5053..5075    +  RBS            RBS: efficient ribosome binding site from bacteriophage T7 gene 10 (Olins and Rangwala, 1989)
   5083..6510    +  CDS            Tn5 transposase: transposase from the bacterial Tn5 transposon (Reznikoff, 1993)
   6511..7104    +  CDS            Mxe GyrA intein: modified GyrA intein (Southworth et al., 1999); Mycobacterium xenopi gyrA; N-terminal cleavage of this intein can be induced by thiols.
   7135..7290    +  CDS            CBD: chitin binding domain from chitinase A1 (Watanabe et al., 1994); Bacillus circulans chiA
   7300..7317    +  CDS            9xHis (fragment): 9xHis affinity tag
   7327..7376    +  CDS            SET1 (fragment): solubility-enhancement tag derived from T7 phage gene 10B
   7384..7431    +  terminator     T7 terminator: transcription terminator for bacteriophage T7 RNA polymerase
