[The description below was written by a language model from this plasmid's Addgene catalogue record and pLannotate feature annotations shown in this document.]
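Description:
pET30a-Tn5 is a bacterial expression plasmid built on the pET30a backbone for producing Tn5 transposase in E. coli. It is maintained under kanamycin selection through an aph(3')-Ia resistance gene and replicates from a ColE1/pBR322-type origin. The bom site and rop gene are also annotated, although the catalogue lists the plasmid as high copy. An f1 origin is present as well. Two sequence records, a depositor sequence and a repository sequencing result of about 7.4 kb each, differ by only a few nucleotides in length and give the same feature layout.

The expression cassette uses a T7 promoter followed by a lac operator and the T7 gene 10 ribosome binding site, with a plasmid-borne lacI gene supplying repressor. Transcription therefore depends on a host providing T7 RNA polymerase and is inducible with IPTG, and it ends at the T7 terminator. The Tn5 coding sequence carries the E54K and L372P substitutions, generally known as the hyperactive mutations. According to the depositor, it was taken from pTXB1-Tn5 and inserted by Gibson assembly. It is fused at its C terminus to the Mxe GyrA intein and a chitin-binding domain. This arrangement allows capture of the fusion on chitin resin and thiol-induced cleavage at the intein's N-terminal junction, releasing transposase without a residual tag, which is probably what "unmodified" refers to in the stated purpose. Short His-tag and SET1 fragments annotated downstream of the chitin-binding domain appear to be backbone remnants, and the record does not indicate whether they are translated. The stated use is preparing Tn5 for Illumina sequencing library construction by tagmentation.
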