Addgene plasmid #127917: pET30a-Tn5
Purpose: Prokaryotic expression of the unmodified Tn5 for Illumina sequencing library preperation.
Depositing lab: Silin Zhong. Depositing organization: Chinese University of Hong Kong. Publication: Reconstructing the maize leaf regulatory network using ChIP-seq data of 104 transcription factors. Tu X, Mejia-Guerra MK, Valdes Franco JA, Tzeng D, Chu PY, Shen W, Wei Y, Dai X, Li P, Buckler ES, Zhong S. Nat Commun. 2020 Oct 9;11(1):5089. doi: 10.1038/s41467-020-18832-8. PubMed 33037196.
Backbone
  Vector backbone: pET30a
  Vector type: Bacterial Expression
Growth in bacteria
  Bacterial resistance: Kanamycin, 50 μg/mL
  Growth temperature: 37°C
  Growth strain: DH5alpha
  Copy number: High Copy
Gene/Insert
  Gene/Insert name: Tn5
  Mutation: E54K, L372P
  Promoter: T7
  Tag / fusion protein: Mxe intein - Chitin-binding domain (C terminal on insert)
  Cloning method: Gibson Cloning
  Sequencing primers: 5′ T7; 3′ T7ter
Terms and licenses: Academic/Nonprofit Terms; Industry Terms: Not Available to Industry
Depositor comments: Tn5 transposase from pTXB1-Tn5 (Addgene Plasmid #60240)
How to cite: pET30a-Tn5 was a gift from Silin Zhong (Addgene plasmid # 127917 ; http://n2t.net/addgene:127917 ; RRID:Addgene_127917)
